>Addgene plasmid #183161 | pUC19/mChe | addgene full sequence | sequence record 367134 | Addgene NGS Result
ACACCGAACTGAGATACCTACAGCGTGAGCTATGAGAAAGCGCCACGCTTCCCGAAGGGAGAAAGGCGGA
CAGGTATCCGGTAAGCGGCAGGGTCGGAACAGGAGAGCGCACGAGGGAGCTTCCAGGGGGAAACGCCTGG
TATCTTTATAGTCCTGTCGGGTTTCGCCACCTCTGACTTGAGCGTCGATTTTTGTGATGCTCGTCAGGGG
GGCGGAGCCTATGGAAAAACGCTAGCAACGCGGCCTTTTTACGGTTCCTGGCCTTTTGCTGGCCTTTTGC
TCACATGTTCTTTCCTGCGTTATCCCCTGATTCTGTGGATAACCGTATTACCGCCTTTGAGTGAGCTGAT
ACCGCTCGCCGCAGCCGAACGACCGAGCGCAGCGAGTCAGTGAGCGAGGAAGCGGAAGAGCGCCCAATAC
GCAAACCGCCTCTCCCCGCGCGTTGGCCGATTCATTAATGCAGCTGGCACGACAGGTTTCCCGACTGGAA
AGCGGGCAGTGAGCGCAACGCAATTAATGTGAGTTAGCTCACTCATTAGGCACCCCAGGCTTTACACTTT
ATGCTTCCGGCTCGTATGTTGTGTGGAATTGTGAGCGGATAACAATTTCACACAGGAAACAGCTATGACC
ATGATTACGCCAAGCTTGCATGCCTGCAGGTCCCCGGCGCGCCATTACTCGCATCCATTCTCAGGCTGTC
TCGTCTCGTCTCAGATTAGCCTTTTCAATTTCAGAAAGAATGCTAACCCACAGATGGTTAGAGAGGCTTA
CGCAGCAGGTCTCATCAAGACGATCTACCCGAGCAATAATCTCCAGGAAATCAAATACCTTCCCAAGAAG
GTTAAAGATGCAGTCAAAAGATTCAGGACTAACTGCATCAAGAACACAGAGAAAGATATATTTCTCAAGA
TCAGAAGTACTATTCCAGTATGGACGATTCAAGGCTTGCTTCACAAACCAAGGCAAGTAATAGAGATTGG
AGTCTCTAAAAAGGTAGTTCCCACTGAATCAAAGGCCATGGAGTCAAAGATTCAAATAGAGGACCTAACA
GAACTCGCCGTAAAGACTGGCGAACAGTTCATACAGAGTCTCTTACGACTCAATGACAAGAAGAAAATCT
TCGTCAACATGGTGGAGCACGACACACTTGTCTACTCCAAAAATATCAAAGATACAGTCTCAGAAGACCA
AAGGGCAATTGAGACTTTTCAACAAAGGGTAATATCCGGAAACCTCCTCGGATTCCATTGCCCAGCTATC
TGTCACTTTATTGTGAAGATAGTGGAAAAGGAAGGTGGCTCCTACAAATGCCATCATTGCGATAAAGGAA
AGGCCATCGTTGAAGATGCCTCTGCCGACAGTGGTCCCAAAGATGGACCCCCACCCACGAGGAGCATCGT
GGAAAAAGAAGACGTTCCAACCACGTCTTCAAAGCAAGTGGATTGATGTGATATCTCCACTGACGTAAGG
GATGACGCACAATCCCACTATCCTTCGCAAGACCCTTCCTCTATATAAGGAAGTTCATTTCATTTGGAGA
GAACACGGGGGACTCTAGATCAACAAGTTTGTACAAAAAAGCAGGCTCCGCGGCCGCCTTGTTTAACTTT
AAGAAGGAGCCCTTCACCATGGTGAGCAAGGGCGAGGAGGATAACATGGCCATCATCAAGGAGTTCATGC
GCTTCAAGGTGCACATGGAGGGCTCCGTGAACGGCCACGAGTTCGAGATCGAGGGCGAGGGCGAGGGCCG
CCCCTACGAGGGCACCCAGACCGCCAAGCTGAAGGTGACCAAGGGTGGCCCCCTGCCCTTCGCCTGGGAC
ATCCTGTCCCCTCAGTTCATGTACGGCTCCAAGGCCTACGTGAAGCACCCCGCCGACATCCCCGACTACT
TGAAGCTGTCCTTCCCCGAGGGCTTCAAGTGGGAGCGCGTGATGAACTTCGAGGACGGCGGCGTGGTGAC
CGTGACCCAGGACTCCTCCCTGCAGGACGGCGAGTTCATCTACAAGGTGAAGCTGCGCGGCACCAACTTC
CCCTCCGACGGCCCCGTAATGCAGAAGAAGACCATGGGCTGGGAGGCCTCCTCCGAGCGGATGTACCCCG
AGGACGGCGCCCTGAAGGGCGAGATCAAGCAGAGGCTGAAGCTGAAGGACGGCGGCCACTACGACGCTGA
GGTCAAGACCACCTACAAGGCCAAGAAGCCCGTGCAGCTGCCCGGCGCCTACAACGTCAACATCAAGTTG
GACATCACCTCCCACAACGAGGACTACACCATCGTGGAACAGTACGAACGCGCCGAGGGCCGCCACTCCA
CCGGCGGCATGGACGAGCTGTACAAGTAATAACTCGAGAAGCTCGAATTTCCCCGATCGTTCAAACATTT
GGCAATAAAGTTTCTTAAGATTGAATCCTGTTGCCGGTCTTGCGATGATTATCATATAATTTCTGTTGAA
TTACGTTAAGCATGTAATAATTAACATGTAATGCATGACGTTATTTATGAGATGGGTTTTATGATTAGAG
TCCCGCAATTATACATTTAATACGCGATAGAAAACAAAATATAGCGCGCAAACTAGGATAAATTATCGCG
CGCGGTGTCATCTAATGTTACTAGATCGGGCCAGGATACATAGATTACCACAACTCCGAGCCCTTCCACC
GGCGCGCCAATTCACTGGCCGTCGTTTTACAACGTCGTGACTGGGAAAACCCTGGCGTTACCCAACTTAA
TCGCCTTGCAGCACATCCCCCTTTCGCCAGCTGGCGTAATAGCGAAGAGGCCCGCACCGATCGCCCTTCC
CAACAGTTGCGCAGCCTGAATGGCGAATGGCGCCTGATGCGGTATTTTCTCCTTACGCATCTGTGCGGTA
TTTCACACCGCATATGGTGCACTCTCAGTACAATCTGCTCTGATGCCGCATAGTTAAGCCAGCCCCGACA
CCCGCCAACACCCGCTGACGCGCCCTGACGGGCTTGTCTGCTCCCGGCATCCGCTTACAGACAAGCTGTG
ACCGTCTCCGGGAGCTGCATGTGTCAGAGGTTTTCACCGTCATCACCGAAACGCGCGAGACGAAAGGGCC
TCGTGATACGCCTATTTTTATAGGTTAATGTCATGATAATAATGGTTTCTTAGACGTCAGGTGGCACTTT
TCGGGGAAATGTGCGCGGAACCCCTATTTGTTTATTTTTCTAAATACATTCAAATATGTATCCGCTCATG
AGACAATAACCCTGATAAATGCTTCAATAATATTGAAAAAGGAAGAGTATGAGTATTCAACATTTCCGTG
TCGCCCTTATTCCCTTTTTTGCGGCATTTTGCCTTCCTGTTTTTGCTCACCCAGAAACGCTGGTGAAAGT
AAAAGATGCTGAAGATCAGTTGGGTGCACGAGTGGGTTACATCGAACTGGATCTCAACAGCGGTAAGATC
CTTGAGAGTTTTCGCCCCGAAGAACGTTTTCCAATGATGAGCACTTTTAAAGTTCTGCTATGTGGCGCGG
TATTATCCCGTATTGACGCCGGGCAAGAGCAACTCGGTCGCCGCATACACTATTCTCAGAATGACTTGGT
TGAGTACTCACCAGTCACAGAAAAGCATCTTACGGATGGCATGACAGTAAGAGAATTATGCAGTGCTGCC
ATAACCATGAGTGATAACACTGCGGCCAACTTACTTCTGACAACGATCGGAGGACCGAAGGAGCTAACCG
CTTTTTTGCACAACATGGGGGATCATGTAACTCGCCTTGATCGTTGGGAACCGGAGCTGAATGAAGCCAT
ACCAAACGACGAGCGTGACACCACGATGCCTGTAGCAATGGCAACAACGTTGCGCAAACTATTAACTGGC
GAACTACTTACTCTAGCTTCCCGGCAACAATTAATAGACTGGATGGAGGCGGATAAAGTTGCAGGACCAC
TTCTGCGCTCGGTCCTTCCGGCTGGCTGGTTTATTGCTGATAAATCTGGAGCCGGTGAGCGTGGGTCTCG
CGGTATCATTGCAGCACTGGGGCCAGATGGTAAGCCCTCCCGTATCGTAGTTATCTACACGACGGGGAGT
CAGGCAACTATGGATGAACGAAATAGACAGATCGCTGAGATAGGTGCCTCACTGATTAAGCATTGGTAAC
TGTCAGACCAAGTTTACTCATATATACTTTAGATTGATTTAAAACTTCATTTTTAATTTAAAAGGATCTA
GGTGAAGATCCTTTTTGATAATCTCATGACCAAAATCCCTTAACGTGAGTTTTCGTTCCACTGAGCGTCA
GACCCCGTAGAAAAGATCAAAGGATCTTCTTGAGATCCTTTTTTTCTGCGCGTAATCTGCTGCTTGCAAA
CAAAAAAACCACCGCTACCAGCGGTGGTTTGTTTGCCGGATCAAGAGCTACCAACTCTTTTTCCGAAGGT
AACTGGCTTCAGCAGAGCGCAGATACCAAATACTGTTCTTCTAGTGTAGCCGTAGTTAGGCCACCACTTC
AAGAACTCTGTAGCACCGCCTACATACCTCGCTCTGCTAATCCTGTTACCAGTGGCTGCTGCCAGTGGCG
ATAAGTCGTGTCTTACCGGGTTGGACTCAAGACGATAGTTACCGGATAAGGCGCAGCGGTCGGGCTGAAC
GGGGGGTTCGTGCACACAGCCCAGCTTGGAGCGAACGACCT
Features (pLannotate 1.2.2; 16 found; start..end, strand, type, name):
    410..502     +  CDS            lacI (fragment): lac repressor; lacI; The lac repressor binds to the lac operator to inhibit transcription in E. coli. This inhibition can be relieved by adding lactose or isopropyl-β-D-thiogalactopyranoside (IPTG).
    515..536     +  protein_bind   CAP binding site: CAP binding activates transcription in the presence of cAMP. E. coli catabolite activator protein
    551..581     +  promoter       lac promoter: promoter for the E. coli lac operon
    589..605     +  protein_bind   lac operator: The lac repressor binds to the lac operator to inhibit transcription in E. coli. This inhibition can be relieved by adding lactose or isopropyl-β-D-thiogalactopyranoside (IPTG). lac repressor encoded by lacI
    642..662     -  misc_feature   MCS (fragment): pUC18/19 multiple cloning site
   1200..1541    +  promoter       CaMV 35S promoter: strong constitutive promoter from cauliflower mosaic virus
   1563..1587    +  protein_bind   attB1: mutant version of attB; recombination site for the Gateway® BP reaction BP Clonase™
   1599..1619    +  RBS            RBS: efficient ribosome binding site from bacteriophage T7 gene 10 (Olins and Rangwala, 1989)
   1629..2336    +  CDS            mCherry: mCherry is a basic (constitutively fluorescent) red fluorescent protein published in 2004, derived from Discosoma sp.. It is reported to be a very rapidly-maturing monomer with low acid sensitivity.
   2365..2617    +  terminator     NOS terminator: nopaline synthase terminator and poly(A) signal
   2670..2827    +  CDS            lacZα (fragment): LacZα fragment of β-galactosidase; lacZ fragment
   2833..2932    -  misc_feature   bom (fragment): basis of mobility region from pBR322
   3034..3069    -  CDS            rop (fragment): Rop protein, which maintains plasmids at low copy number; rop
   3164..3268    +  promoter       AmpR promoter: bla
   3269..4129    +  CDS            AmpR: β-lactamase; bla; confers resistance to ampicillin, carbenicillin, and related antibiotics
   4300..227     +  rep_origin     ori (across the origin): high-copy-number ColE1/pMB1/pBR322/pUC origin of replication
