[The description below was written by a language model from this plasmid's Addgene catalogue record and pLannotate feature annotations shown in this document.]
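Description:
pUC19/mChe is a small (about 4.7 kb) plant transient-expression plasmid built on the pUC19 cloning backbone. It is propagated in E. coli as a high-copy plasmid through the ColE1/pUC-type origin and selected with ampicillin via the β-lactamase (AmpR) gene and its own promoter. Remnants of the parental backbone are still recognisable in the annotation, including the CAP binding site, lac promoter and operator, and fragments of the pUC multiple cloning site, lacZα, lacI, bom and rop. These are vestigial backbone sequences rather than functional parts of the plant cassette. The plasmid carries no T-DNA borders and no plant selectable marker, consistent with its stated use for transient rather than stable expression.

The payload is a single expression cassette in which the strong constitutive CaMV 35S promoter drives a synthetic mCherry coding sequence, a rapidly maturing monomeric red fluorescent protein, followed by the nopaline synthase (NOS) terminator and polyadenylation signal. Between promoter and reporter the annotation software also detects an attB1-like Gateway site and a phage T7 gene 10 ribosome binding site. The record does not explain their role. No localisation signal or fusion partner is annotated on mCherry, so the free protein is expected to distribute through both the cytoplasm and the nucleus, matching the catalogue description of a nucleus- and cytoplasm-targeted marker. The plasmid belongs to a fluorescent fusion protein vector toolbox for protein localisation and BiFC analyses in plants, where it most plausibly serves as a red nucleocytoplasmic reference or control for co-expression with other fluorescent constructs, though the record does not spell out this role.
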