Addgene plasmid #183161: pUC19/mChe
Purpose: Construct for transient expression of cell nucleus-, cytoplasm-targeted mCherry in plants.
Depositing lab: Yao-Guang Liu & Qinlong Zhu. Depositing organization: South China Agricultural University (SCAU). Publication: All-in-one: A Robust Fluorescent Fusion Protein Vector Toolbox for Protein Localization and BiFC Analyses in Plants. Han J, Ma K, Li H, Su J, Zhou L, Tang J, Zhang S, Hou Y, Chen L, Liu YG, Zhu Q. Plant Biotechnol J. 2022 Feb 18. doi: 10.1111/pbi.13790. PubMed 35179286.
Backbone
  Vector backbone: pUC19
  Vector type: Plant Expression
Growth in bacteria
  Bacterial resistance: Ampicillin, 100 μg/mL
  Growth temperature: 37°C
  Growth strain: DH5alpha
  Copy number: High Copy
Gene/Insert
  Gene/Insert name: mCherry
  Species: Synthetic
  Cloning method: Unknown
Terms and licenses: Academic/Nonprofit Terms; Industry Terms: Not Available to Industry
How to cite: pUC19/mChe was a gift from Yao-Guang Liu & Qinlong Zhu (Addgene plasmid # 183161 ; http://n2t.net/addgene:183161 ; RRID:Addgene_183161)
